>Addgene plasmid #117705 | pmSod1-G93A-N’His | addgene full sequence | sequence record 227526 | Addgene NGS Result
TGGCGAATGGG
[124 nt withheld, positions 12-135]
C
[91 nt withheld, positions 137-227]
A
[49 nt withheld, positions 229-277]
CCTTTGACGTTGGAGTCCACGTTCTTT
[37 nt withheld, positions 305-341]
ACCCTATCTCGGTCTATTCTTTTGATTTATAAGGGATTTTGCCGATTTCGGCCTATTGGTTAAAAAATGA
GCTGATTTAACAAAAATTTAACGCGAATTTTAACAAAATATTAACGCTTACAATTTAGGTGGCACTTTTC
GGGGAAATGTGCGCGGAACCCCTATTTGTTTATTTTTCTAAATACATTCAAATATGTATCCGCTCATGAA
TTAATTCTTAGAAAAACTCATCGAGCATCAAATGAAACTGCAATTTATTCATATCAGGATTATCAATACC
ATATTTTTGAAAAAGCCGTTTCTGTAATGAAGGAGAAAACTCACCGAGGCAGTTCCATAGGATGGCAAGA
TCCTGGTATCGGTCTGCGATTCCGACTCGTCCAACATCAATACAACCTATTAATTTCCCCTCGTCAAAAA
TAAGGTTATCAAGTGAGAAATCACCATGAGTGACGACTGAATCCGGTGAGAATGGCAAAAGTTTATGCAT
TTCTTTCCAGACTTGTTCAACAGGCCAGCCATTACGCTCGTCATCAAAATCACTCGCATCAACCAAACCG
TTATTCATTCGTGATTGCGCCTGAGCGAGACGAAATACGCGATCGCTGTTAAAAGGACAATTACAAACAG
GAATCGAATGCAACCGGCGCAGGAACACTGCCAGCGCATCAACAATATTTTCACCTGAATCAGGATATTC
TTCTAATACCTGGAATGCTGTTTTCCCGGGGATCGCAGTGGTGAGTAACCATGCATCATCAGGAGTACGG
ATAAAATGCTTGATGGTCGGAAGAGGCATAAATTCCGTCAGCCAGTTTAGTCTGACCATCTCATCTGTAA
CATCATTGGCAACGCTACCTTTGCCATGTTTCAGAAACAACTCTGGCGCATCGGGCTTCCCATACAATCG
ATAGATTGTCGCACCTGATTGCCCGACATTATCGCGAGCCCATTTATACCCATATAAATCAGCATCCATG
TTGGAATTTAATCGCGGCCTAGAGCAAGACGTTTCCCGTTGAATATGGCTCATAACACCCCTTGTATTAC
TGTTTATGTAAGCAGACAGTTTTATTGTTCATGACCAAAATCCCTTAACGTGAGTTTTCGTTCCACTGAG
CGTCAGACCCCGTAGAAAAGATCAAAGGATCTTCTTGAGATCCTTTTTTTCTGCGCGTAATCTGCTGCTT
GCAAACAAAAAAACCACCGCTACCAGCGGTGGTTTGTTTGCCGGATCAAGAGCTACCAACTCTTTTTCCG
AAGGTAACTGGCTTCAGCAGAGCGCAGATACCAAATACTGTCCTTCTAGTGTAGCCGTAGTTAGGCCACC
ACTTCAAGAACTCTGTAGCACCGCCTACATACCTCGCTCTGCTAATCCTGTTACCAGTGGCTGCTGCCAG
TGGCGATAAGTCGTGTCTTACCGGGTTGGACTCAAGACGATAGTTACCGGATAAGGCGCAGCGGTCGGGC
TGAACGGGGGGTTCGTGCACACAGCCCAGCTTGGAGCGAACGACCTACACCGAACTGAGATACCTACAGC
GTGAGCTATGAGAAAGCGCCACGCTTCCCGAAGGGAGAAAGGCGGACAGGTATCCGGTAAGCGGCAGGGT
CGGAACAGGAGAGCGCACGAGGGAGCTTCCAGGGGGAAACGCCTGGTATCTTTATAGTCCTGTCGGGTTT
CGCCACCTCTGACTTGAGCGTCGATTTTTGTGATGCTCGTCAGGGGGGCGGAGCCTATGGAAAAACGCCA
GCAACGCGGCCTTTTTACGGTTCCTGGCCTTTTGCTGGCCTTTTGCTCACATGTTCTTTCCTGCGTTATC
CCCTGATTCTGTGGATAACCGTATTACCGCCTTTGAGTGAGCTGATACCGCTCGCCGCAGCCGAACGACC
GAGCGCAGCGAGTCAGTGAGCGAGGAAGCGGAAGAGCGCCTGATGCGGTATTTTCTCCTTACGCATCTGT
GCGGTATTTCACACCGCAATGGTGCACTCTCAGTACAATCTGCTCTGATGCCGCATAGTTAAGCCAGTAT
ACACTCCGCTATCGCTACGTGACTGGGTCATGGCTGCGCCCCGACACCCGCCAACACCCGCTGACGCGCC
CTGACGGGCTTGTCTGCTCCCGGCATCCGCTTACAGACAAGCTGTGACCGTCTCCGGGAGCTGCATGTGT
CAGAGGTTTTCACCGTCATCACCGAAACGCGCGAGGCAGCTGCGGTAAAGCTCATCAGCGTGGTCGTGAA
GCGATTCACAGATGTCTGCCTGTTCATCCGCGTCCAGCTCGTTGAGTTTCTCCAGAAGCGTTAATGTCTG
GCTTCTGATAAAGCGGGCCATGTTAAGGGCGGTTTTTTCCTGTTTGGTCACTGATGCCTCCGTGTAAGGG
GGATTTCTGTTCATGGGGGTAATGATACCGATGAAACGAGAGAGGATGCTCACGATACGGGTTACTGATG
ATGAACATGCCCGGTTACTGGAACGTTGTGAGGGTAAACAACTGGCGGTATGGATGCGGCGGGACCAGAG
AAAAATCACTCAGGGTCAATGCCAGCGCTTCGTTAATACAGATGTAGGTGTTCCACAGGGTAGCCAGCAG
CATCCTGCGATGCAGATCCGGAACATAATGGTGCAGGGCGCTGACTTCCGCGTTTCCAGACTTTACGAAA
CACGGAAACCGAAGACCATTCATGTTGTTGCTCAGGTCGCAGACGTTTTGCAGCAGCAGTCGCTTCACGT
TCGCTCGCGTATCGGTGATTCATTCTGCTAACCAGTAAGGCAACCCCGCCAGCCTAGCCGGGTCCTCAAC
GACAGGAGCACGATCATGCGCACCCGTGGGGCCGCCATGCCGGCGATAATGGCCTGCTTCTCGCCGAAAC
GTTTGGTGGCGGGACCAGTGACGAAGGCTTGAGCGAGGGCGTGCAAGATTCCGAATACCGCAAGCGACAG
GCCGATCATCGTCGCGCTCCAGCGAAAGCGGTCCTCGCCGAAAATGACCCAGAGCGCTGCCGGCACCTGT
CCTACGAGTTGCATGATAAAGAAGACAGTCATAAGTGCGGCGACGATAGTCATGCCCCGCGCCCACCGGA
AGGAGCTGACTGGGTTGAAGGCTCTCAAGGGCATCGGTCGAGATCCCGGTGCCTAATGAGTGAGCTAACT
TACATTAATTGCGTTGCGCTCACTGCCCGCTTTCCAGTCGGGAAACCTGTCGTGCCAGCTGCATTAATGA
ATCGGCCAACGCGCGGGGAGAGGCGGTTTGCGTATTGGGCGCCAGGGTGGTTTTTCTTTTCACCAGTGAG
ACGGGCAACAGCTGATTGCCCTTCACCGCCTGGCCCTGAGAGAGTTGCAGCAAGCGGTCCACGCTGGTTT
GCCCCAGCAGGCGAAAATCCTGTTTGATGGTGGTTAACGGCGGGATATAACATGAGCTGTCTTCGGTATC
GTCGTATCCCACTACCGAGATATCCGCACCAACGCGCAGCCCGGACTCGGTAATGGCGCGCATTGCGCCC
AGCGCCATCTGATCGTTGGCAACCAGCATCGCAGTGGGAACGATGCCCTCATTCAGCATTTGCATGGTTT
GTTGAAAACCGGACATGGCACTCCAGTCGCCTTCCCGTTCCGCTATCGGCTGAATTTGATTGCGAGTGAG
ATATTTATGCCAGCCAGCCAGACGCAGACGCGCCGAGACAGAACTTAATGGGCCCGCTAACAGCGCGATT
TGCTGGTGACCCAATGCGACCAGATGCTCCACGCCCAGTCGCGTACCGTCTTCATGGGAGAAAATAATAC
TGTTGATGGGTGTCTGGTCAGAGACATCAAGAAATAACGCCGGAACATTAGTGCAGGCAGCTTCCACAGC
AATGGCATCCTGGTCATCCAGCGGATAGTTAATGATCAGCCCACTGACGCGTTGCGCGAGAAGATTGTGC
ACCGCCGCTTTACAGGCTTCGACGCCGCTTCGTTCTACCATCGACACCACCACGCTGGCACCCAGTTGAT
CGGCGCGAGATTTAATCGCCGCGACAATTTGCGACGGCGCGTGCAGGGCCAGACTGGAGGTGGCAACGCC
AATCAGCAACGACTGTTTGCCCGCCAGTTGTTGTGCCACGCGGTTGGGAATGTAATTCAGCTCCGCCATC
GCCGCTTCCACTTTTTCCCGCGTTTTCGCAGAAACGTGGCTGGCCTGGTTCACCACGCGGGAAACGGTCT
GATAAGAGACACCGGCATACTCTGCGACATCGTATAACGTTACTGGTTTCACATTCACCACCCTGAATTG
ACTCTCTTCCGGGCGCTATCATGCCATACCGCGAAAGGTTTTGCGCCATTCGATGGTGTCCGGGATCTCG
ACGCTCTCCCTTATGCGACTCCTGCATTAGGAAGCAGCCCAGTAGTAGGTTGAGGCCGTTGAGCACCGCC
GCCGCAAGGAATGGTGCATGCAAGGAGATGGCGCCCAACAGTCCCCCGGCCACGGGGCCTGCCACCATAC
CCACGCCGAAACAAGCGCTCATGAGCCCGAAGTGGCGAGCCCGATCTTCCCCATCGGTGATGTCGGCGAT
ATAGGCGCCAGCAACCGCACCTGTGGCGCCGGTGATGCCGGCCACGATGCGTCCGGCGTAGAGGATCGAG
ATCTCGATCCCGCGAAATTAATACGACTCACTATAGGGGAATTGTGAGCGGATAACAATTCCCCTCTAGA
AATAATTTTGTTTAACTTTAAGAAGGAGATATACCATGGGCAGCAGCCATCATCATCATCATCACAGCAG
CGGCCTGGTGCCGCGCGGCAGCCATATGGCGATGAAAGCGGTGTGCGTGCTGAAGGGCGACGGTCCGGTG
CAGGGAACCATCCACTTCGAGCAGAAGGCAAGCGGTGAACCAGTTGTGTTGTCAGGACAAATTACAGGAT
TAACTGAAGGCCAGCATGGGTTCCACGTCCATCAGTATGGGGACAATACACAAGGCTGTACCAGTGCAGG
ACCTCATTTTAATCCTCACTCTAAGAAACATGGTGGCCCGGCGGATGAAGAGAGGCATGTTGGAGACCTG
GGCAATGTGACTGCTGGAAAGGACGCTGTGGCCAATGTGTCCATTGAAGATCGTGTGATCTCACTCTCAG
GAGAGCATTCCATCATTGGCCGTACAATGGTGGTCCATGAGAAACAAGATGACTTGGGCAAAGGTGGAAA
TGAAGAAAGTACAAAGACTGGAAATGCTGGGAGCCGCTTGGCCTGTGGAGTGATTGGGATTGCGCAGTAA
CTCGAGCACCACCACCACCACCACTGAGATCCGGCTGCTAACAAAGCCCGAAAGGAAGCTGAGTTGGCTG
CTGCCACCGCTGAGCAATAACTAGCATAACCCCTTGGGGCCTCTAAACGGGTCTTGAGGGGTTTTTTGCT
GAAAGGAGGAACTATATCCGGAT
Features (pLannotate 1.2.2; 21 found; start..end, strand, type, name):
     12..440     +  rep_origin     f1 ori (sequence partly withheld): f1 bacteriophage origin of replication; arrow indicates direction of (+) strand synthesis
    493..550     +  promoter       AmpR promoter (fragment): bla
    559..1374    -  CDS            KanR: aminoglycoside phosphotransferase; aph(3')-Ia; confers resistance to kanamycin in bacteria or G418 (Geneticin®) in eukaryotes
   1496..2084    +  rep_origin     ori: high-copy-number ColE1/pMB1/pBR322/pUC origin of replication
   2270..2409    -  misc_feature   bom: basis of mobility region from pBR322
   2511..2702    -  CDS            rop: Rop protein, which maintains plasmids at low copy number; rop
   2719..3099    +  CDS            YPB1_ECOLX: Protein predicted: Swiss-Prot protein existence level 4. From Escherichia coli.
   3171..3462    -  CDS            TcR (fragment): tetracycline efflux protein; tet; confers resistance to tetracycline
   3477..3498    -  protein_bind   CAP binding site: CAP binding activates transcription in the presence of cAMP. E. coli catabolite activator protein
   3511..4593    -  CDS            lacI: lac repressor; lacI; The lac repressor binds to the lac operator to inhibit transcription in E. coli. This inhibition can be relieved by adding lactose or isopropyl-β-D-thiogalactopyranoside (IPTG).
   4594..4671    -  promoter       lacI promoter: lacI
   4679..4958    -  CDS            TcR (fragment): tetracycline efflux protein; tet; confers resistance to tetracycline
   4980..4998    +  promoter       T7 promoter: promoter for bacteriophage T7 RNA polymerase
   4999..5023    +  protein_bind   lac operator: The lac repressor binds to the lac operator to inhibit transcription in E. coli. This inhibition can be relieved by adding lactose or isopropyl-β-D-thiogalactopyranoside (IPTG). lac repressor encoded by lacI
   5038..5060    +  RBS            RBS: efficient ribosome binding site from bacteriophage T7 gene 10 (Olins and Rangwala, 1989)
   5079..5095    +  CDS            capTEV™ (fragment): composite tag for in vivo biotinylation, TEV protease cleavage, and 6xHis tagging
   5106..5123    +  CDS            thrombin site: thrombin recognition and cleavage site
   5127..5588    +  CDS            Sod1: SODC_MOUSE - Experimental evidence at protein level: Swiss-Prot protein existence level 1. Destroys radicals which are normally produced within the cells and which are toxic to biological systems. From Mus musculus (Mouse).
   5598..5615    +  CDS            9xHis (fragment): 9xHis affinity tag
   5625..5674    +  CDS            SET1 (fragment): solubility-enhancement tag derived from T7 phage gene 10B
   5682..5729    +  terminator     T7 terminator: transcription terminator for bacteriophage T7 RNA polymerase
