[The description below was written by a language model from this plasmid's Addgene catalogue record and pLannotate feature annotations shown in this document.]
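Description:
pmSod1-G93A-N'His is a bacterial expression plasmid built on the Novagen pET28a(+) backbone for producing recombinant mouse Cu/Zn superoxide dismutase (Sod1) carrying the G93A substitution. The plasmid is about 5.75 kb and is selected with kanamycin through an aph(3')-Ia resistance gene. It replicates from a ColE1/pMB1-type origin accompanied by the bom region and the rop gene. The catalogue lists it as high copy, although rop normally moderates copy number. An f1 phage origin is also present, and short tetracycline-resistance fragments are leftovers of the pBR322-derived backbone with no functional role.

The Sod1 coding sequence, cloned between NdeI and XhoI, sits downstream of a T7 promoter with an adjacent lac operator and the T7 gene 10 ribosome binding site, and is followed by the T7 terminator. The plasmid-borne lacI gene supplies lac repressor, so expression is kept low until induced with IPTG in a host that provides T7 RNA polymerase. The protein is made with an N-terminal His tag followed by a thrombin cleavage site, allowing metal-affinity purification and subsequent tag removal. The annotation software labels the short N-terminal tag region as a capTEV fragment, which most likely just reflects the His stretch. A vector-encoded His-tag sequence also lies downstream of the insert, but the record describes only the N-terminal tag, and whether the downstream one is translated cannot be determined from the fields given.

According to the stated purpose, the construct is used to examine how the mutation affects the stability and solubility of SOD1. G93A is a well-known substitution associated with amyotrophic lateral sclerosis in human SOD1.
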