Addgene plasmid #117705: pmSod1-G93A-N’His
Purpose: mutation on stability/solubility of SOD1
Depositing lab: Elizabeth Fisher. Depositing organization: University College London.
Backbone
  Vector backbone: pET28a(+)
  Backbone manufacturer: Novagen
  Vector type: Bacterial Expression
Growth in bacteria
  Bacterial resistance: Kanamycin, 50 μg/mL
  Growth temperature: 37°C
  Growth strain: DH5alpha
  Copy number: High Copy
Gene/Insert
  Gene/Insert name: Sod1
  Species: M. musculus (mouse)
  Insert size (bp): 467
  Mutation: G93A
  Entrez Gene: Sod1 (a.k.a. B430204E11Rik, Cu/Zn-SOD, CuZnSOD, Ipo-1, Ipo1, SODC, Sod-1)
  Promoter: T7
  Tag / fusion protein: His tag with Thrombin cleavage site (N terminal on insert)
  Cloning method: Restriction Enzyme; 5′ cloning site NdeI (unknown if destroyed); 3′ cloning site XhoI (unknown if destroyed)
  Sequencing primers: 5′ unknown
Terms and licenses: Academic/Nonprofit Terms; Industry Terms: Not Available to Industry
How to cite: pmSod1-G93A-N’His was a gift from Elizabeth Fisher (Addgene plasmid # 117705 ; http://n2t.net/addgene:117705 ; RRID:Addgene_117705)
