>Addgene plasmid #117705 | pmSod1-G93A-N’His | depositor partial sequence | sequence record 222127 | insert
TAATACGACTCACTATAGGGGAATTGTGAGCGGATAACAATTCCCCTCTAGAAATAATTTTGTTTAACTT
TAAGAAGGAGATATACCATGGGCAGCAGCCATCATCATCATCATCACAGCAGCGGCCTGGTGCCGCGCGG
CAGCCATATGGCGATGAAAGCGGTGTGCGTGCTGAAGGGCGACGGTCCGGTGCAGGGAACCATCCACTTC
GAGCAGAAGGCAAGCGGTGAACCAGTTGTGTTGTCAGGACAAATTACAGGATTAACTGAAGGCCAGCATG
GGTTCCACGTCCATCAGTATGGGGACAATACACAAGGCTGTACCAGTGCAGGACCTCATTTTAATCCTCA
CTCTAAGAAACATGGTGGCCCGGCGGATGAAGAGAGGCATGTTGGAGACCTGGGCAATGTGACTGCTGGA
AAGGACGCTGTGGCCAATGTGTCCATTGAAGATCGTGTGATCTCACTCTCAGGAGAGCATTCCATCATTG
GCCGTACAATGGTGGTCCATGAGAAACAAGATGACTTGGGCAAAGGTGGAAATGAAGAAAGTACAAAGAC
TGGAAATGCTGGGAGCCGCTTGGCCTGTGGAGTGATTGGGATTGCGCAGTAACTCGAGCACCACCACCAC
CACCACTGAGATCCGGCTGCTAACAAAGCCCGAAAGGAAGCTGAGTTGGCTGCTGCCACCGCTGAGCAAT
AACTAG
